>Addgene plasmid #99327 | pCAG-OSF-VPS34 | depositor partial sequence | sequence record 181892 | Full-length VPS34 (KpnI/XhoI)
[2661 nt withheld, positions 1-2661]
TGA
