>Addgene plasmid #99327 | pCAG-OSF-VPS34 | addgene partial sequence | sequence record 193663 | Addgene NGS Result
GGGCCGGGGAGGGCTCGGGGGAGGGGCGCGGCGGCCCCCGGAGCGCCGGCGGCTGTCGAGGCGCGGCGAG
CCGCAGCCATTGCCTTTTATGGTAATCGTGCGAGAGGGCGCAGGGACTTCCTTTGTCCCAAATCTGTGCG
GAGCCGAAATCTGGGAGGCGCCGCCGCACCCCCTCTAGCGGGCGCGGGGCGAAGCGGTGCGGCGCCGGCA
GGAAGGAAATGGGCGGGGAGGGCCTTCGTGCGTCGCCGCGCCGCCGTCCCCTTCTCCCTCTCCAGCCTCG
GGGCTGTCCGCGGGGGGACGGCTGCCTTCGGGGGGGACGGGGCAGGGCGGGGTTCGGCTTCTGGCGTGTG
ACCGGCGGCTCTAGAGCCTCTGCTAACCATGTTCATGCCTTCTTCTTTTTCCTACAGCTCCTGGGCAACG
TGCTGGTTATTGTGCTGTCTCATCATTTTGGCAAAGAATTCCTCGATCGACGGTATCGATGCCACCATGG
CTAGCTGGAGCCACCCGCAGTTCGAGAAAGGTGGAGGTGCCCGAGGTGGATCGGGAGGTGGATCGTGGAG
CCACCCGCAGTTCGAAAAAGGATTCGATTACAAGGATGACGATGACAAGGGTACC
[2661 nt withheld, positions 616-3276]
TGACTCGAGGAATTCACTCCTCAGGTGCAGGCTGCCTATCAGAAGGTGGTGGCTGGTGTGGCCAATGCCC
TGGCTCACAAATACCACTGAGATCTTTTTCCCTCTGCCAAAAATTATGGGGACATCATGAAGCCCCTTGA
GCATCTGACTTCTGGCTAATAAAGGAAATTTATTTTCATTGCAATAGTGTGTTGGAATTTTTTGTGTCTC
TCACTCGGAAGGACATATGGGAGGGCAAATCATTTAAAACATCAGAATGAGTATTTGGTTTAGAGTTTGG
CAACATATGCCCATATGCTGGCTGCCATGAACAAAGGTTGGCTATAAAGAGGTCATCAGTATATGAAACA
GCCCCCTGCTGTCCATTCCTTATTCCATAGAAAAGCCTTGACTTGAGGTTAGATTTTTTTTATATTTTGT
TTTGTGTTATTTTTTTCTTTAACATCCCTAAAATTTTCCTTACATGTTTTACTAGCCAGATTTTTCCTCC
TCTCCTGACTACTCCCAGTCATAGCTGTCCCTCTTCTCTTATGGAGATCCCTCGACCTGCAGCCCAAGCT
TGGCGTAATCATGGTCATAGCTGTTTCCTGTGTGAAATTGTTATCCGCTCACAATTCCACACAACATACG
AGCCGGAAGCATAAAGTGTAAAGCCTGGGGTGCCTAATGAGTGAGCTAACTCACATTAATTGCGTTGCGC
TCACTGCCCGCTTTCCAGTCGGGAAACCTGTCGTGCCAGCGGATCCGCATCTCAATTAGTCAGCAACCAT
AGTCCCGCCCCTAACTCCGCCCATCCCGCCCCTAACTCCGCCCAGTTCCGCCCATTCTCCGCCCCATGGC
TGACTAATTTTTTTTATTTATGCAGAGGCCGAGGCCGCCTCGGCCTCTGAGCTATTCCAGAAGTAGTGAG
GAGGCTTTTTTGGAGGCCTAGGCTTTTGCAAAAAGCTAACTTGTTTATTGCAGCTTATAATGGTTACAAA
TAAAGCAATAGCATCACAAATTTCACAAATAAAGCATTTTTTTCACTGCATTCTAGTTGTGGTTTGTCCA
AACTCATCAATGTATCTTATCATGTCTGGATCCGCTGCATTAATGAATCGGCCAACGCGCGGGGAGAGGC
GGTTTGCGTATTGGGCGCTCTTCCGCTTCCTCGCTCACTGACTCGCTGCGCTCGGTCGTTCGGCTGCGGC
GAGCGGTATCAGCTCACTCAAAGGCGGTAATACGGTTATCCACAGAATCAGGGGATAACGCAGGAAAGAA
CATGTGAGCAAAAGGCCAGCAAAAGGCCAGGAACCGTAAAAAGGCCGCGTTGCTGGCGTTTTTCCATAGG
CTCCGCCCCCCTGACGAGCATCACAAAAATCGACGCTCAAGTCAGAGGTGGCGAAACCCGACAGGACTAT
AAAGATACCAGGCGTTTCCCCCTGGAAGCTCCCTCGTGCGCTCTCCTGTTCCGACCCTGCCGCTTACCGG
ATACCTGTCCGCCTTTCTCCCTTCGGGAAGCGTGGCGCTTTCTCATAGCTCACGCTGTAGGTATCTCAGT
TCGGTGTAGGTCGTTCGCTCCAAGCTGGGCTGTGTGCACGAACCCCCCGTTCAGCCCGACCGCTGCGCCT
TATCCGGTAACTATCGTCTTGAGTCCAACCCGGTAAGACACGACTTATCGCCACTGGCAGCAGCCACTGG
TAACAGGATTAGCAGAGCGAGGTATGTAGGCGGTGCTACAGAGTTCTTGAAGTGGTGGCCTAACTACGGC
TACACTAGAAGAACAGTATTTGGTATCTGCGCTCTGCTGAAGCCAGTTACCTTCGGAAAAAGAGTTGGTA
GCTCTTGATCCGGCAAACAAACCACCGCTGGTAGCGGTGGTTTTTTTGTTTGCAAGCAGCAGATTACGCG
CAGAAAAAAAGGATCTCAAGAAGATCCTTTGATCTTTTCTACGGGGTCTGACGCTCAGTGGAACGAAAAC
TCACGTTAAGGGATTTTGGTCATGAGATTATCAAAAAGGATCTTCACCTAGATCCTTTTAAATTAAAAAT
GAAGTTTTAAATCAATCTAAAGTATATATGAGTAAACTTGGTCTGACAGTTACCAATGCTTAATCAGTGA
GGCACCTATCTCAGCGATCTGTCTATTTCGTTCATCCATAGTTGCCTGACTCCCCGTCGTGTAGATAACT
ACGATACGGGAGGGCTTACCATCTGGCCCCAGTGCTGCAATGATACCGCGAGACCCACGCTCACCGGCTC
CAGATTTATCAGCAATAAACCAGCCAGCCGGAAGGGCCGAGCGCAGAAGTGGTCCTGCAACTTTATCCGC
CTCCATCCAGTCTATTAATTGTTGCCGGGAAGCTAGAGTAAGTAGTTCGCCAGTTAATAGTTTGCGCAAC
GTTGTTGCCATTGCTACAGGCATCGTGGTGTCACGCTCGTCGTTTGGTATGGCTTCATTCAGCTCCGGTT
CCCAACGATCAAGGCGAGTTACATGATCCCCCATGTTGTGCAAAAAAGCGGTTAGCTCCTTCGGTCCTCC
GATCGTTGTCAGAAGTAAGTTGGCCGCAGTGTTATCACTCATGGTTATGGCAGCACTGCATAATTCTCTT
ACTGTCATGCCATCCGTAAGATGCTTTTCTGTGACTGGTGAGTACTCAACCAAGTCATTCTGAGAATAGT
GTATGCGGCGACCGAGTTGCTCTTGCCCGGCGTCAATACGGGATAATACCGCGCCACATAGCAGAACTTT
AAAAGTGCTCATCATTGGAAAACGTTCTTCGGGGCGAAAACTCTCAAGGATCTTACCGCTGTTGAGATCC
AGTTCGATGTAACCCACTCGTGCACCCAACTGATCTTCAGCATCTTTTACTTTCACCAGCGTTTCTGGGT
GAGCAAAAACAGGAAGGCAAAATGCCGCAAAAAAGGGAATAAGGGCGACACGGAAATGTTGAATACTCAT
ACTCTTCCTTTTTCAATATTATTGAAGCATTTATCAGGGTTATTGTCTCATGAGCGGATACATATTTGAA
TGTATTTAGAAAAATAAACAAATAGGGGTTCCGCGCACATTTCCCCGAAAAGTGCCACCTGGGTCGACAT
TGATTATTGACTAGTTATTAATAGTAATCAATTACGGGGTCATTAGTTCATAGCCCATATATGGAGTTCC
GCGTTACATAACTTACGGTAAATGGCCCGCCTGGCTGACCGCCCAACGACCCCCGCCCATTGACGTCAAT
AATGACGTATGTTCCCATAGTAACGCCAATAGGGACTTTCCATTGACGTCAATGGGTGGAGTATTTACGG
TAAACTGCCCACTTGGCAGTACATCAAGTGTATCATATGCCAAGTACGCCCCCTATTGACGTCAATGACG
GTAAATGGCCCGCCTGGCATTATGCCCAGTACATGACCTTATGGGACTTTCCTACTTGGCAGTACATCTA
CGTATTAGTCATCGCTATTACCATGGTCGAGGTGAGCCCCACGTTCTGCTTCACTCTCCCCATCTCCCCC
CCCTCCCCACCCCCAATTTTGTATTTATTTATTTTTTAATTATTTTGTGCAGCGATGGGGGCGGGGGGGG
GG
