[The description below was written by a language model from this plasmid's Addgene catalogue record.]
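Description:
pCAG-OSF-VPS34 is a mammalian expression plasmid built on the pCAG backbone that encodes human VPS34 (gene symbol PIK3C3), the catalytic lipid kinase subunit of the class III phosphatidylinositol 3-kinase complexes. It is maintained in E. coli as a high-copy plasmid under ampicillin selection. The record gives no feature table, so the bacterial origin, polyadenylation signal and other backbone elements are not itemised. No mammalian selection marker is recorded.

The insert is a codon-optimized VPS34 open reading frame cloned by restriction digestion between KpnI and XhoI sites, placing it in frame behind a backbone-encoded N-terminal Strep-Strep-Flag tag (the "OSF" in the name) and ending in a stop codon. The tandem Strep tags allow gentle affinity capture on Strep-Tactin-type resins. The Flag epitope offers a second handle for purification or immunodetection. The promoter is catalogued as CMV. pCAG-type vectors conventionally carry the composite CAG promoter, which joins the CMV early enhancer to a chicken beta-actin promoter, and this may be what the entry reflects, although the record does not resolve the point.

The stated purpose is to serve as one component for recombinant production of the PI3KC3-C1 complex in mammalian cells. This implies co-expression with companion plasmids encoding the other subunits, which the record does not list. PI3KC3-C1 is the autophagy-specific form of the complex, and the associated work addressed its architecture and dynamics. The plasmid is therefore suited to producing tagged VPS34 and its complexes for purification and for structural or biochemical study.
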