Addgene plasmid #99327: pCAG-OSF-VPS34
Purpose: Component for mammalian expression of recombinant PI3KC3-C1 complex
Depositing lab: James Hurley. Depositing organization: University of California, Berkeley. Publication: Architecture and dynamics of the autophagic phosphatidylinositol 3-kinase complex. Baskaran S, Carlson LA, Stjepanovic G, Young LN, Kim DJ, Grob P, Stanley RE, Nogales E, Hurley JH. Elife. 2014 Dec 9;3. doi: 10.7554/eLife.05115. PubMed 25490155.
Backbone
  Vector backbone: pCAG
  Vector type: Mammalian Expression
Growth in bacteria
  Bacterial resistance: Ampicillin, 100 μg/mL
  Growth temperature: 37°C
  Growth strain: DH5alpha
  Copy number: High Copy
Gene/Insert
  Gene/Insert name: VPS34
  Species: H. sapiens (human)
  GenBank ID: NP_002638.2
  Entrez Gene: PIK3C3 (a.k.a. VPS34, Vps34, hVps34)
  Promoter: CMV
  Tag / fusion protein: Strep-Strep-Flag (N terminal on backbone)
  Cloning method: Restriction Enzyme; 5′ cloning site KpnI (unknown if destroyed); 3′ cloning site XhoI (unknown if destroyed)
  Sequencing primers: 5′ pCAG_fwd: 5- TTC CTCGATCGACGGTATCGA-3; 3′ pCAG_rev: 5 - gagccagggcattggccacac-3
Terms and licenses: Academic/Nonprofit Terms; Industry Terms: Not Available to Industry
Depositor comments: Strep-Strep-Flag-VPS34-stop, codon-optimized gene IMPORT NOTES: Special character found in field(3-prime Sequencing Primer) IMPORT NOTES: Special character found in field(5-prime Sequencing Primer)
How to cite: pCAG-OSF-VPS34 was a gift from James Hurley (Addgene plasmid # 99327 ; http://n2t.net/addgene:99327 ; RRID:Addgene_99327)
